Addgene plasmid #106812: gh142
Purpose: expression of gRNA targeting EOGT
Depositing lab: Eric-Paul Bennett. Depositing organization: University of Copenhagen. Publication: A validated gRNA library for CRISPR/Cas9 targeting of the human glycosyltransferase genome. Narimatsu Y, Joshi HJ, Zhang Y, Gomes C, Chen YH, Lorenzetti F, Furukawa S, Schjoldager K, Hansen L, Clausen H, Bennett EP, Wandall HH. Glycobiology. 2018 Jan 5. pii: 4791732. doi: 10.1093/glycob/cwx101. PubMed 29315387.
Backbone
  Vector backbone: EPB104
  Backbone manufacturer: Eric-Paul Bennett (Addgene plasmid # 68369)
  Backbone size w/o insert (bp): 2376
  Vector type: Mammalian Expression
Growth in bacteria
  Bacterial resistance: Ampicillin, 100 μg/mL
  Growth temperature: 37°C
  Growth strain: DH5alpha
  Copy number: High Copy
Gene/Insert
  Gene/Insert name: EOGT
  gRNA/shRNA sequence: GTTTGCAGCTATGTCGACAT
  Species: H. sapiens (human)
  Entrez Gene: EOGT (a.k.a. AER61, AOS4, C3orf64, EOGT1)
  Cloning method: Restriction Enzyme; 5′ cloning site unknown (unknown if destroyed); 3′ cloning site unknown (unknown if destroyed)
  Sequencing primers: 5′ T7NP
Terms and licenses: Academic/Nonprofit Terms; Industry Terms: Not Available to Industry
How to cite: gh142 was a gift from Eric-Paul Bennett (Addgene plasmid # 106812 ; http://n2t.net/addgene:106812 ; RRID:Addgene_106812)
