[The description below was written by a language model from this plasmid's Addgene catalogue record and pLannotate feature annotations shown in this document.]
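Description:
gh142 is a small mammalian-expression guide RNA plasmid built on the EPB104 backbone, designed to express a single CRISPR guide RNA targeting human EOGT (also known as AER61, AOS4, C3orf64 or EOGT1). It belongs to a validated gRNA collection covering the human glycosyltransferase genes. The assembled sequence is about 2.7 kb. It is maintained in E. coli through a high-copy ColE1/pUC-type origin and selected with ampicillin via a β-lactamase gene driven by its native bla promoter.

The functional cassette consists of the human U6 promoter, an RNA polymerase III promoter suited to producing short, uncapped transcripts. It is followed by a short gap in the annotation where the 20-nucleotide EOGT-specific spacer sits, and then the Streptococcus pyogenes Cas9 gRNA scaffold. Transcription in mammalian cells therefore yields a complete single guide RNA that directs SpCas9 to the EOGT locus. The plasmid carries no Cas9 coding sequence and no mammalian selection marker or reporter, so the nuclease must be supplied separately, for example from a co-transfected plasmid or a Cas9-expressing cell line.

A T7 promoter lies upstream of the U6 cassette and serves as a sequencing primer site. The remaining annotations (partial M13 origin, lacZα, lacI and RSF origin fragments) appear to be nonfunctional remnants of the parental cloning vector. The insert was introduced by restriction cloning, though the record does not state the sites used. The typical application is Cas9-mediated disruption of EOGT in human cells, such as knockout studies of glycosylation pathways.
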