Features (pLannotate 1.2.2; 10 found; start..end, strand, type, name):
      3..134     -  rep_origin     M13 ori (fragment): M13 bacteriophage origin of replication; arrow indicates direction of (+) strand synthesis
    155..311     -  CDS            lacZα (fragment): LacZα fragment of β-galactosidase; lacZ fragment
    320..338     +  promoter       T7 promoter: promoter for bacteriophage T7 RNA polymerase
    398..638     +  promoter       U6 promoter: RNA polymerase III promoter for human U6 snRNA
    667..742     +  misc_RNA       gRNA scaffold: guide RNA scaffold for the Streptococcus pyogenes CRISPR/Cas9 system
    789..836     -  CDS            lacI (fragment): lac repressor; lacI; The lac repressor binds to the lac operator to inhibit transcription in E. coli. This inhibition can be relieved by adding lactose or isopropyl-β-D-thiogalactopyranoside (IPTG).
    873..913     -  rep_origin     RSF ori (fragment): Plasmids containing the RSF 1030 origin of replication can be propagated in E. coli cells that contain additional plasmids with compatible origins.
    991..1579    -  rep_origin     ori: high-copy-number ColE1/pMB1/pBR322/pUC origin of replication
   1750..2610    -  CDS            AmpR: β-lactamase; bla; confers resistance to ampicillin, carbenicillin, and related antibiotics
   2611..2715    -  promoter       AmpR promoter: bla
>Addgene plasmid #106812 | gh142 | addgene full sequence | sequence record 221341 | Addgene Assembled Full Sequence
CTAAATTGTAAGCGTTAATATTTTGTTAAAATTCGCGTTAAATTTTTGTTAAATCAGCTCATTTTTTAAC
CAATAGGCCGAAATCGGCAAAATCCCTTATAAATCAAAAGAATAGACCGAGATAGGGTTGAGTGGCCGCT
ACAGGGCGCTCCCATTCGCCATTCAGGCTGCGCAACTGTTGGGAAGGGCGTTTCGGTGCGGGCCTCTTCG
CTATTACGCCAGCTGGCGAAAGGGGGATGTGCTGCAAGGCGATTAAGTTGGGTAACGCCAGGGTTTTCCC
AGTCACGACGTTGTAAAACGACGGCCAGTGAGCGCGACGTAATACGACTCACTATAGGGCGAATTGGCGG
AAGGCCGTCAAGGCCACGTGTCTTGTCCAGAGCTCGATATCGAATTCGAGGGCCTATTTCCCATGATTCC
TTCATATTTGCATATACGATACAAGGCTGTTAGAGAGATAATTGGAATTAATTTGACTGTAAACACAAAG
ATATTAGTACAAAATACGTGACGTAGAAAGTAATAATTTCTTGGGTAGTTTGCAGTTTTAAAATTATGTT
TTAAAATGGACTATCATATGCTTACCGTAACTTGAAAGTATTTCGATTTCTTGGCTTTATATATCTTGTG
GAAAGGACGAAACACCGTTTGCAGCTATGTCGACATGTTTTAGAGCTAGAAATAGCAAGTTAAAATAAGG
CTAGTCCGTTATCAACTTGAAAAAGTGGCACCGAGTCGGTGCTTTTTTTGGTACCTGGAGCACAAGACTG
GCCTCATGGGCCTTCCGCTCACTGCCCGCTTTCCAGTCGGGAAACCTGTCGTGCCAGCTGCATTAACATG
GTCATAGCTGTTTCCTTGCGTATTGGGCGCTCTCCGCTTCCTCGCTCACTGACTCGCTGCGCTCGGTCGT
TCGGGTAAAGCCTGGGGTGCCTAATGAGCAAAAGGCCAGCAAAAGGCCAGGAACCGTAAAAAGGCCGCGT
TGCTGGCGTTTTTCCATAGGCTCCGCCCCCCTGACGAGCATCACAAAAATCGACGCTCAAGTCAGAGGTG
GCGAAACCCGACAGGACTATAAAGATACCAGGCGTTTCCCCCTGGAAGCTCCCTCGTGCGCTCTCCTGTT
CCGACCCTGCCGCTTACCGGATACCTGTCCGCCTTTCTCCCTTCGGGAAGCGTGGCGCTTTCTCATAGCT
CACGCTGTAGGTATCTCAGTTCGGTGTAGGTCGTTCGCTCCAAGCTGGGCTGTGTGCACGAACCCCCCGT
TCAGCCCGACCGCTGCGCCTTATCCGGTAACTATCGTCTTGAGTCCAACCCGGTAAGACACGACTTATCG
CCACTGGCAGCAGCCACTGGTAACAGGATTAGCAGAGCGAGGTATGTAGGCGGTGCTACAGAGTTCTTGA
AGTGGTGGCCTAACTACGGCTACACTAGAAGAACAGTATTTGGTATCTGCGCTCTGCTGAAGCCAGTTAC
CTTCGGAAAAAGAGTTGGTAGCTCTTGATCCGGCAAACAAACCACCGCTGGTAGCGGTGGTTTTTTTGTT
TGCAAGCAGCAGATTACGCGCAGAAAAAAAGGATCTCAAGAAGATCCTTTGATCTTTTCTACGGGGTCTG
ACGCTCAGTGGAACGAAAACTCACGTTAAGGGATTTTGGTCATGAGATTATCAAAAAGGATCTTCACCTA
GATCCTTTTAAATTAAAAATGAAGTTTTAAATCAATCTAAAGTATATATGAGTAAACTTGGTCTGACAGT
TACCAATGCTTAATCAGTGAGGCACCTATCTCAGCGATCTGTCTATTTCGTTCATCCATAGTTGCCTGAC
TCCCCGTCGTGTAGATAACTACGATACGGGAGGGCTTACCATCTGGCCCCAGTGCTGCAATGATACCGCG
AGAACCACGCTCACCGGCTCCAGATTTATCAGCAATAAACCAGCCAGCCGGAAGGGCCGAGCGCAGAAGT
GGTCCTGCAACTTTATCCGCCTCCATCCAGTCTATTAATTGTTGCCGGGAAGCTAGAGTAAGTAGTTCGC
CAGTTAATAGTTTGCGCAACGTTGTTGCCATTGCTACAGGCATCGTGGTGTCACGCTCGTCGTTTGGTAT
GGCTTCATTCAGCTCCGGTTCCCAACGATCAAGGCGAGTTACATGATCCCCCATGTTGTGCAAAAAAGCG
GTTAGCTCCTTCGGTCCTCCGATCGTTGTCAGAAGTAAGTTGGCCGCAGTGTTATCACTCATGGTTATGG
CAGCACTGCATAATTCTCTTACTGTCATGCCATCCGTAAGATGCTTTTCTGTGACTGGTGAGTACTCAAC
CAAGTCATTCTGAGAATAGTGTATGCGGCGACCGAGTTGCTCTTGCCCGGCGTCAATACGGGATAATACC
GCGCCACATAGCAGAACTTTAAAAGTGCTCATCATTGGAAAACGTTCTTCGGGGCGAAAACTCTCAAGGA
TCTTACCGCTGTTGAGATCCAGTTCGATGTAACCCACTCGTGCACCCAACTGATCTTCAGCATCTTTTAC
TTTCACCAGCGTTTCTGGGTGAGCAAAAACAGGAAGGCAAAATGCCGCAAAAAAGGGAATAAGGGCGACA
CGGAAATGTTGAATACTCATACTCTTCCTTTTTCAATATTATTGAAGCATTTATCAGGGTTATTGTCTCA
TGAGCGGATACATATTTGAATGTATTTAGAAAAATAAACAAATAGGGGTTCCGCGCACATTTCCCCGAAA
AGTGCCAC
