>Addgene plasmid #106812 | gh142 | addgene partial sequence | sequence record 221342 | hU6-F 5'-GAGGGCCTATTTCCCATGATT-3'
GGAATTAATTTGACTGTAAACACAAAGATATTAGTACAAAATACGTGACGTAGAAAGTAATAATTTCTTG
GGTAGTTTGCAGTTTTAAAATTATGTTTTAAAATGGACTATCATATGCTTACCGTAACTTGAAAGTATTT
CGATTTCTTGGCTTTATATATCTTGTGGAAAGGACGAAACACCGTTTGCAGCTATGTCGACATGTTTTAG
AGCTAGAAATAGCAAGTTAAAATAAGGCTAGTCCGTTATCAACTTGAAAAAGTGGCACCGAGTCGGTGCT
TTTTTTGGTACCTGGAGCACAAGACTGGCCTCATGGGCCTTCCGCTCACTGCCCGCTTTCCAGTCGGGAA
ACCTGTCGTGCCAGCTGCATTAACATGGTCATAGCTGTTTCCTTGCGTATTGGGCGCTCTCCGCTTCCTC
GCTCACTGACTCGCTGCGCTCGGTCGTTCGGGTAAAGCCTGGGGTGCCTAATGAGCAAAAGGCCAGCAAA
AGGCCAGGAACCGTAAAAAGGCCGCGTTGCTGGCGTTTTTCCATAGGCTCCGCCCCCCTGACGAGCATCA
CAAAAATCGACGCTCAAGTCAGAGGTGGCGAAACCCGACAGGACTATAAAGATACCAGGCGTTTCCCCCT
GGAAGCTCCCTCGTGCGCTCTCCTGTTCCGACCCTGCCGCTTACCGGATACCTGTCCGCCTTTCTCCCTT
CGGGAAGCGTGGCGCTTTCTCATAGCTCACGCTGTAGGTATCTCAGTTCGGTGTAGGTCGTTCGCTCCAA
GCTGGGCTGTGTGCACGAACCCCCCGTTCAGCCCGACCGCTGCGCCTTATCCGGTAACTATCGTCTTGAG
TCCAACCCGGTAAGACACGACTTATCGCCACTGGCAGCAGCCACTGGTAACAGGATTAGCAGA
